>Addgene plasmid #90387 | pLminP_Luc2P_RE48 | addgene full sequence | sequence record 370120 | Addgene Partial NGS Result
AATGTAGTCTTATGCAATACTCTTGTAGTCTTGCAACATGGTAACGATGAGTTAGCAACATGCCTTACAA
GGAGAGAAAAAGCACCGTGCATGCCGATTGGTGGAAGTAAGGTGGTACGATCGTGCCTTATTAGGAAGGC
AACAGACGGGTCTGACATGGATTGGACGAACCACTGAATTGCCGCATTGCAGAGATATTGTATTTAAGTG
CCTAGCTCGATACATAAACGGGTCTCTCTGGTTAGACCAGATCTGAGCCTGGGAGCTCTCTGGCTAACTA
GGGAACCCACTGCTTAAGCCTCAATAAAGCTTGCCTTGAGTGCTTCAAGTAGTGTGTGCCCGTCTGTTGT
GTGACTCTGGTAACTAGAGATCCCTCAGACCCTTTTAGTCAGTGTGGAAAATCTCTAGCAGTRGYRSYYS
AWSWSGGACTTGAAAGCGAAAGGGAAACCAGAGGAGCTCTCTCGACGCAGGACTCGGCTTGCTGAAGCGC
GCACGGCAAGAGGCGAGGGGCGGCGACTGGTGAGTACGCCAAAAATTTTGACTAGCGGAGGCTAGAAGGA
GAGAGATGGGTGCGAGAGCGTCAGTATTAAGCGGGGGAGAATTAGATCGCGATGGGAAAAAATTCGGTTA
AGGCCAGGGGGAAAGAAAAAATATAAATTAAAACATATAGTATGGGCAAGCAGGGAGCTAGAACGATTCG
CAGTTAATCCTGGCCTGTTAGAAACATCAGAAGGCTGTAGACAAATACTGGGACAGCTACAACCATCCCT
TCAGACAGGATCAGAAGAACTTAGATCATTATATAATACAGTAGCAACCCTCTATTGTGTGCATCAAAGG
ATAGAGATAAAAGACACCAAGGAAGCTTTAGACAAGATAGAGGAAGAGCAAAACAAAAGTAAGACCACCG
CACAGCAAGCGGCCGCTGATCTTCAGACCTGGAGGAGGAGATATGAGGGACAATTGGAGAAGTGAATTAT
ATAAATATAAAGTAGTAAAAATTGAACCATTAGGAGTAGCACCCACCAAGGCAAAGAGAAGAGTGGTGCA
GAGAGAAAAAAGAGCAGTGGGAATAGGAGCTTTGTTCCTTGGGTTCTTGGGAGCAGCAGGAAGCACTATG
GGCGCAGCGTCAATGACGCTGACGGTACAGGCCAGACAATTATTGTCTGGTATAGTGCAGCAGCAGAACA
ATTTGCTGAGGGCTATTGAGGCGCAACAGCATCTGTTGCAACTCACAGTCTGGGGCATCAAGCAGCTCCA
GGCAAGAATCCTGGCTGTGGAAAGATACCTAAAGGATCAACAGCTCCTGGGGATTTGGGGTTGCTCTGGA
AAACTCATTTGCACCACTGCTGTGCCTTGGAATGCTAGTTGGAGTAATAAATCTCTGGAACAGATTTGGA
ATCACACGACCTGGATGGAGTGGGACAGAGAAATTAACAATTACACAAGCTTAATACACTCCTTAATTGA
AGAATCGCAAAACCAGCAAGAAAAGAATGAACAAGAATTATTGGAATTAGATAAATGGGCAAGTTTGTGG
AATTGGTTTAACATAACAAATTGGCTGTGGTATATAAAATTATTCATAATGATAGTAGGAGGCTTGGTAG
GTTTAAGAATAGTTTTTGCTGTACTTTCTATAGTGAATAGAGTTAGGCAGGGATATTCACCATTATCGTT
TCAGACCCACCTCCCAACCCCGAGGGGACCCGACAGGCCCGAAGGAATAGAAGAAGAAGGTGGAGAGAGA
GACAGAGACAGATCCATTCGATTAGTGAACGGATCTCGACGGTATCGGTTAACTTTTAAAAGAAAAGGGG
GGATTGGGGGGTACAGTGCAGGGGAAAGAATAGTAGACATAATAGCAACAGACATACAAACTAAAGAATT
ACAAAAACAAATTACAAAAATTCAAAATTTTATCGATCGCACCAGCGTGTGGATCGAGAAGTGAAAGTGG
AGAAGTGAAAGTGGAGAAGTGAAAGTGGAGAAGTGAAAGTGGAGAAGTGAAAGTGGAGAAGTGAAAGTGG
AGAAGTGAAAGTGGAGAAGTGAAAGTGGATCCGAGAACAGATCTGGCCTCGGCGGCCAAGCTTAGACACT
AGAGGGTATATAATGGAAGCTCGACTTCCAGCTTGGCAATCCGGTACTGTTGGTAAAGCCACCATGGAAG
ATGCCAAAAACATTAAGAAGGGCCCAGCGCCATTCTACCCACTCGAAGACGGGACCGCCGGCGAGCAGCT
GCACAAAGCCATGAAGCGCTACGCCCTGGTGCCCGGCACCATCGCCTTTACCGACGCACATATCGAGGTG
GACATTACCTACGCCGAGTACTTCGAGATGAGCGTTCGGCTGGCAGAAGCTATGAAGCGCTATGGGCTGA
ATACAAACCATCGGATCGTGGTGTGCAGCGAGAATAGCTTGCAGTTCTTCATGCCCGTGTTGGGTGCCCT
GTTCATCGGTGTGGCTGTGGCCCCAGCTAACGACATCTACAACGAGCGCGAGCTGCTGAACAGCATGGGC
ATCAGCCAGCCCACCGTCGTATTCGTGAGCAAGAAAGGGCTGCAAAAGATCCTCAACGTGCAAAAGAAGC
TACCGATCATACAAAAGATCATCATCATGGATAGCAAGACCGACTACCAGGGCTTCCAAAGCATGTACAC
CTTCGTGACTTCCCATTTGCCACCCGGCTTCAACGAGTACGACTTCGTGCCCGAGAGCTTCGACCGGGAC
AAAACCATCGCCCTGATCATGAACAGTAGTGGCAGTACCGGATTGCCCAAGGGCGTAGCCCTACCGCACC
GCACCGCTTGTGTCCGATTCAGTCATGCCCGCGACCCCATCTTCGGCAACCAGATCATCCCCGACACCGC
TATCCTCAGCGTGGTGCCATTTCACCACGGCTTCGGCATGTTCACCACGCTGGGCTACTTGATCTGCGGC
TTTCGGGTCGTGCTCATGTACCGCTTCGAGGAGGAGCTATTCTTGCGCAGCTTGCAAGACTATAAGATTC
AATCTGCCCTGCTGGTGCCCACACTATTTAGCTTCTTCGCTAAGAGCACTCTCATCGACAAGTACGACCT
AAGCAACTTGCACGAGATCGCCAGCGGCGGGGCGCCGCTCAGCAAGGAGGTAGGTGAGGCCGTGGCCAAA
CGCTTCCACCTACCAGGCATCCGCCAGGGCTACGGCCTGACAGAAACAACCAGCGCCATTCTGATCACCC
CCGAAGGGGACGACAAGCCTGGCGCAGTAGGCAAGGTGGTGCCCTTCTTCGAGGCTAAGGTGGTGGACTT
GGACACCGGTAAGACACTGGGTGTGAACCAGCGCGGCGAGCTGTGCGTCCGTGGCCCCATGATCATGAGC
GGCTACGTTAACAACCCCGAGGCTACAAACGCTCTCATCGACAAGGACGGCTGGCTGCACAGCGGCGACA
TCGCCTACTGGGACGAGGACGAGCACTTCTTCATCGTGGACCGGCTGAAGAGCCTGATCAAATACAAGGG
CTACCAGGTAGCCCCAGCCGAACTGGAGAGCATCCTGCTGCAACACCCCAACATCTTCGACGCCGGGGTC
GCCGGCCTGCCCGACGACGATGCCGGCGAGCTGCCCGCCGCAGTCGTCGTGCTGGAACACGGTAAAACCA
TGACCGAGAAGGAGATCGTGGACTATGTGGCCAGCCAGGTTACAACCGCCAAGAAGCTGCGCGGTGGTGT
TGTGTTCGTGGACGAGGTGCCTAAAGGACTGACCGGCAAGTTGGACGCCCGCAAGATCCGCGAGATTCTC
ATTAAGGCCAAGAAGGGCGGCAAGATCGCCGTGAATTCTCACGGCTTCCCTCCCGAGGTGGAGGAGCAGG
CCGCCGGCACCCTGCCCATGAGCTGCGCCCAGGAGAGCGGCATGGATAGACACCCTGCTGCTTGCGCCAG
CGCCAGGATCAACGTCTAAGGCCGCGACTCTAGAACGCGTCACTGCGGCTCTTGGGAACCCAGCAGTGAC
TACAGACATCAGCGCGTACCGGTTAGTAATGATCGACAATCAACCTCTGGATTACAAAATTTGTGAAAGA
TTGACTGGTATTCTTAACTATGTTGCTCCTTTTACGCTATGTGGATACGCTGCTTTAATGCCTTTGTATC
ATGCTATTGCTTCCCGTATGGCTTTCATTTTCTCCTCCTTGTATAAATCCTGGTTGCTGTCTCTTTATGA
GGAGTTGTGGCCCGTTGTCAGGCAACGTGGCGTGGTGTGCACTGTGTTTGCTGACGCAACCCCCACTGGT
TGGGGCATTGCCACCACCTGTCAGCTCCTTTCCGGGACTTTCGCTTTCCCCCTCCCTATTGCCACGGCGG
AACTCATCGCCGCCTGCCTTGCCCGCTGCTGGACAGGGGCTCGGCTGTTGGGCACTGACAATTCCGTGGT
GTTGTCGGGGAAGCTGACGTCCTTTCCATGGCTGCTCGCCTGTGTTGCCACCTGGATTCTGCGCGGGACG
TCCTTCTGCTACGTCCCTTCGGCCCTCAATCCAGCGGACCTTCCTTCCCGCGGCCTGCTGCCGGCTCTGC
GGCCTCTTCCGCGTCTTCGCCTTCGCCCTCAGACGAGTCGGATCTCCCTTTGGGCCGCCTCCCCGCCTGG
CGATGGTACCGGTGTGGAAAGTCCCCAGGCTCCCCAGCAGGCAGAAGTATGCAAAGCATGCATCTCAATT
AGTCAGCAACCAGGTGTGGAAAGTCCCCAGGCTCCCCAGCAGGCAGAAGTATGCAAAGCATGCATCTCAA
TTAGTCAGCAACCATAGTCCCGCCCCTAACTCCGCCCATCCCGCCCCTAACTCCGCCCAGTTCCGCCCAT
TCTCCGCCCCATGGCTGACTAATTTTTTTTATTTATGCAGAGGCCGAGGCCGCCTCTGCCTCTGAGCTAT
TCCAGAAGTAGTGAGGAGGCTTTTTTGGAGGCCTAGGCTTTTGCAAAAAGCTCCCGGGAGCTTGTATATC
CATTTTCGGATCTGATCAGCACCTAGCATGGTGAGCAAGGGCGAGGAGCTGTTCACCGGGGTGGTGCCCA
TCCTGGTCGAGCTGGACGGCGACGTAAACGGCCACAAGTTCAGCGTGTCCGGCGAGGGCGAGGGCGATGC
CACCTACGGCAAGCTGACCCTGAAGTTCATCTGCACCACCGGCAAGCTGCCCGTGCCCTGGCCCACCCTC
GTGACCACCTTCACCTACGGCGTGCAGTGCTTCGCCCGCTACCCCGACCACATGAAGCAGCACGACTTCT
TCAAGTCCGCCATGCCCGAAGGCTACGTCCAGGAGCGCACCATCTTCTTCAAGGACGACGGCAACTACAA
GACCCGCGCCGAGGTGAAGTTCGAGGGCGACACCCTGGTGAACCGCATCGAGCTGAAGGGCATCGACTTC
AAGGAGGACGGCAACATCCTGGGGCACAAGCTGGAGTACAACTACAACAGCCACAAGGTCTATATCACCG
CCGACAAGCAGAAGAACGGCATCAAGGTGAACTTCAAGACCCGCCACAACATCGAGGACGGCAGCGTGCA
GCTCGCCGACCACTACCAGCAGAACACCCCCATCGGCGACGGCCCCGTGCTGCTGCCCGACAACCACTAC
CTGAGCACCCAGTCCGCCCTGAGCAAAGACCCCAACGAGAAGCGCGATCACATGGTCCTGCTGGAGTTCG
TGACCGCCGCCGGGATCACTCTCGGCATGGACGAGCTGTACAAGTAAGGTACCTTTAAGACCAATGACTT
ACAAGGCAGCTGTAGATCTTAGCCACTTTTTAAAAGAAAAGGGGGGACTGGAAGGGCTAATTCACTCCCA
ACGAAGACAAGATCTGCTTTTTGCYWKWAMYGGGTCTCTCTGGTTAGACCAGATCTGAGCCTGGGAGCTC
TCTGGCTAACTAGGGAACCCACTGCTTAAGCCTCAATAAAGCTTGCCTTGAGTGCTTCAAGTAGTGTGTG
CCCGTCTGTTGTGTGACTCTGGTAACTAGAGATCCCTCAGACCCTTTTAGTCAGTGTGGAAAATCTCTAG
CAGTAGTAGTTCATGTCATCTTATTATTCAGTATTTATAACTTGCAAAGAAATGAATATCAGAGAGTGAG
AGGAACTTGTTTATTGCAGCTTATAATGGTTACAAATAAAGCAATAGCATCACAAATTTCACAAATAAAG
CATTTTTTTCACTGCATTCTAGTTGTGGTTTGTCCAAACTCATCAATGTATCTTATCATGTCTGGCTCTA
GCTATCCCGCCCCTAACTCCGCCCATCCCGCCCCTAACTCCGCCCAGTTCCGCCCATTCTCCGCCCCATG
GCTGACTAATTTTTTTTATTTATGCAGAGGCCGAGGCCGCCTCGGCCTCTGAGCTATTCCAGAAGTAGTG
AGGAGGCTTTTTTGGAGGCCTAGGGACGTACCCAATTCGCCCTATAGTGAGTCGTATTACGCGCGCTCAC
TGGCCGTCGTTTTACAACGTCGTGACTGGGAAAACCCTGGCGTTACCCAACTTAATCGCCTTGCAGCACA
TCCCCCTTTCGCCAGCTGGCGTAATAGCGAAGAGGCCCGCACCGATCGCCCTTCCCAACAGTTGCGCAGC
CTGAATGGCGAATGGG
[124 nt withheld, positions 6597-6720]
C
[91 nt withheld, positions 6722-6812]
A
[49 nt withheld, positions 6814-6862]
CCTTTGACGTTGGAGTCCACGTTCTTT
[37 nt withheld, positions 6890-6926]
ACCCTATCTCGGTCTATTCTTTTGATTTATAAGGGATTTTGCCGATTTCGGCCTATTGGTTAAAAAATGA
GCTGATTTAACAAAAATTTAACGCGAATTTTAACAAAATATTAACGCTTACAATTTAGGTGGCACTTTTC
GGGGAAATGTGCGCGGAACCCCTATTTGTTTATTTTTCTAAATACATTCAAATATGTATCCGCTCATGAG
ACAATAACCCTGATAAATGCTTCAATAATATTGAAAAAGGAAGAGTATGAGTATTCAACATTTCCGTGTC
GCCCTTATTCCCTTTTTTGCGGCATTTTGCCTTCCTGTTTTTGCTCACCCAGAAACGCTGGTGAAAGTAA
AAGATGCTGAAGATCAGTTGGGTGCACGAGTGGGTTACATCGAACTGGATCTCAACAGCGGTAAGATCCT
TGAGAGTTTTCGCCCCGAAGAACGTTTTCCAATGATGAGCACTTTTAAAGTTCTGCTATGTGGCGCGGTA
TTATCCCGTATTGACGCCGGGCAAGAGCAACTCGGTCGCCGCATACACTATTCTCAGAATGACTTGGTTG
AGTACTCACCAGTCACAGAAAAGCATCTTACGGATGGCATGACAGTAAGAGAATTATGCAGTGCTGCCAT
AACCATGAGTGATAACACTGCGGCCAACTTACTTCTGACAACGATCGGAGGACCGAAGGAGCTAACCGCT
TTTTTGCACAACATGGGGGATCATGTAACTCGCCTTGATCGTTGGGAACCGGAGCTGAATGAAGCCATAC
CAAACGACGAGCGTGACACCACGATGCCTGTAGCAATGGCAACAACGTTGCGCAAACTATTAACTGGCGA
ACTACTTACTCTAGCTTCCCGGCAACAATTAATAGACTGGATGGAGGCGGATAAAGTTGCAGGACCACTT
CTGCGCTCGGCCCTTCCGGCTGGCTGGTTTATTGCTGATAAATCTGGAGCCGGTGAGCGTGGGTCTCGCG
GTATCATTGCAGCACTGGGGCCAGATGGTAAGCCCTCCCGTATCGTAGTTATCTACACGACGGGGAGTCA
GGCAACTATGGATGAACGAAATAGACAGATCGCTGAGATAGGTGCCTCACTGATTAAGCATTGGTAACTG
TCAGACCAAGTTTACTCATATATACTTTAGATTGATTTAAAACTTCATTTTTAATTTAAAAGGATCTAGG
TGAAGATCCTTTTTGATAATCTCATGACCAAAATCCCTTAACGTGAGTTTTCGTTCCACTGAGCGTCAGA
CCCCGTAGAAAAGATCAAAGGATCTTCTTGAGATCCTTTTTTTCTGCGCGTAATCTGCTGCTTGCAAACA
AAAAAACCACCGCTACCAGCGGTGGTTTGTTTGCCGGATCAAGAGCTACCAACTCTTTTTCCGAAGGTAA
CTGGCTTCAGCAGAGCGCAGATACCAAATACTGTTCTTCTAGTGTAGCCGTAGTTAGGCCACCACTTCAA
GAACTCTGTAGCACCGCCTACATACCTCGCTCTGCTAATCCTGTTACCAGTGGCTGCTGCCAGTGGCGAT
AAGTCGTGTCTTACCGGGTTGGACTCAAGACGATAGTTACCGGATAAGGCGCAGCGGTCGGGCTGAACGG
GGGGTTCGTGCACACAGCCCAGCTTGGAGCGAACGACCTACACCGAACTGAGATACCTACAGCGTGAGCT
ATGAGAAAGCGCCACGCTTCCCGAAGGGAGAAAGGCGGACAGGTATCCGGTAAGCGGCAGGGTCGGAACA
GGAGAGCGCACGAGGGAGCTTCCAGGGGGAAACGCCTGGTATCTTTATAGTCCTGTCGGGTTTCGCCACC
TCTGACTTGAGCGTCGATTTTTGTGATGCTCGTCAGGGGGGCGGAGCCTATGGAAAAACGCCAGCAACGC
GGCCTTTTTACGGTTCCTGGCCTTTTGCTGGCCTTTTGCTCACATGTTCTTTCCTGCGTTATCCCCTGAT
TCTGTGGATAACCGTATTACCGCCTTTGAGTGAGCTGATACCGCTCGCCGCAGCCGAACGACCGAGCGCA
GCGAGTCAGTGAGCGAGGAAGCGGAAGAGCGCCCAATACGCAAACCGCCTCTCCCCGCGCGTTGGCCGAT
TCATTAATGCAGCTGGCACGACAGGTTTCCCGACTGGAAAGCGGGCAGTGAGCGCAACGCAATTAATGTG
AGTTAGCTCACTCATTAGGCACCCCAGGCTTTACACTTTATGCTTCCGGCTCGTATGTTGTGTGGAATTG
TGAGCGGATAACAATTTCACACAGGAAACAGCTATGACCATGATTACGCCAAGCGCGCAATTAACCCTCA
CTAAAGGGAACAAAAGCTGGAGCTGCAAGCTT
Features (pLannotate 1.2.2; 28 found; start..end, strand, type, name):
      3..229     +  promoter       RSV promoter: Rous sarcoma virus enhancer/promoter
    230..410     +  LTR            5' LTR (truncated): truncated 5' long terminal repeat (LTR) from HIV-1
    457..582     +  misc_feature   HIV-1 Ψ: packaging signal of human immunodeficiency virus type 1
    566..929     +  CDS            HIV-1 gag (fragment): gag protein from human immunodeficiency virus 1; gag
   1075..1308    +  misc_feature   RRE: The Rev response element (RRE) of HIV-1 allows for Rev-dependent mRNA export from the nucleus to the cytoplasm.
   1685..1785    +  CDS            Rev (fragment): human immunodeficiency virus 1 (HIV-1) Rev protein; rev; enhances nuclear export of unspliced and incompletely spliced viral mRNAs
   1804..1921    +  misc_feature   cPPT/CTS: central polypurine tract and central termination sequence of HIV-1
   2100..2131    +  promoter       minP: minimal TATA-box promoter with low basal activity
   2164..3813    +  CDS            luciferase: firefly luciferase synthetic luc2 version of the luciferase gene
   3817..3936    +  CDS            hPEST: PEST degradation sequence from mouse ornithine decarboxylase human codon-optimized
   4028..4616    +  misc_feature   WPRE: woodchuck hepatitis virus posttranscriptional regulatory element
   4631..4947    +  promoter       SV40 promoter: SV40 enhancer and early promoter
   4998..5717    +  CDS            EmGFP: Emerald GFP mammalian codon-optimized
   5710..5856    +  CDS            nef (fragment): NEF_HV1LA - Experimental evidence at protein level: Swiss-Prot protein existence level 1. Extracellular Nef protein targets CD4(+) T-lymphocytes for apoptosis by interacting with CXCR4 surface receptors. From Human immunodeficiency virus type 1 group M subtype B (isolate Lai) (HIV-1).
   5842..6022    +  LTR            5' LTR (truncated): truncated 5' long terminal repeat (LTR) from HIV-1
   6094..6215    +  polyA_signal   SV40 poly(A) signal: SV40 polyadenylation signal
   6255..6390    +  rep_origin     SV40 ori: SV40 origin of replication
   6411..6429    -  promoter       T7 promoter: promoter for bacteriophage T7 RNA polymerase
   6437..6592    +  CDS            lacZα (fragment): LacZα fragment of β-galactosidase; lacZ fragment
   6597..7025    +  rep_origin     f1 ori (sequence partly withheld): f1 bacteriophage origin of replication; arrow indicates direction of (+) strand synthesis
   7078..7182    +  promoter       AmpR promoter: bla
   7183..8043    +  CDS            AmpR: β-lactamase; bla; confers resistance to ampicillin, carbenicillin, and related antibiotics
   8214..8802    +  rep_origin     ori: high-copy-number ColE1/pMB1/pBR322/pUC origin of replication
   8985..9077    +  CDS            lacI (fragment): lac repressor; lacI; The lac repressor binds to the lac operator to inhibit transcription in E. coli. This inhibition can be relieved by adding lactose or isopropyl-β-D-thiogalactopyranoside (IPTG).
   9090..9111    +  protein_bind   CAP binding site: CAP binding activates transcription in the presence of cAMP. E. coli catabolite activator protein
   9126..9156    +  promoter       lac promoter: promoter for the E. coli lac operon
   9164..9180    +  protein_bind   lac operator: The lac repressor binds to the lac operator to inhibit transcription in E. coli. This inhibition can be relieved by adding lactose or isopropyl-β-D-thiogalactopyranoside (IPTG). lac repressor encoded by lacI
   9225..9243    +  promoter       T3 promoter: promoter for bacteriophage T3 RNA polymerase
