>Addgene plasmid #90387 | pLminP_Luc2P_RE48 | addgene full sequence | sequence record 406426 | Addgene NGS Result
ACCCTGGCGTTACCCAACTTAATCGCCTTGCAGCACATCCCCCTTTCGCCAGCTGGCGTAATAGCGAAGA
GGCCCGCACCGATCGCCCTTCCCAACAGTTGCGCAGCCTGAATGGCGAATGGG
[124 nt withheld, positions 124-247]
C
[91 nt withheld, positions 249-339]
A
[49 nt withheld, positions 341-389]
CCTTTGACGTTGGAGTCCACGTTCTTT
[37 nt withheld, positions 417-453]
ACCCTATCTCGGTCTATTCTTTTGATTTATAAGGGATTTTGCCGATTTCGGCCTATTGGTTAAAAAATGA
GCTGATTTAACAAAAATTTAACGCGAATTTTAACAAAATATTAACGCTTACAATTTAGGTGGCACTTTTC
GGGGAAATGTGCGCGGAACCCCTATTTGTTTATTTTTCTAAATACATTCAAATATGTATCCGCTCATGAG
ACAATAACCCTGATAAATGCTTCAATAATATTGAAAAAGGAAGAGTATGAGTATTCAACATTTCCGTGTC
GCCCTTATTCCCTTTTTTGCGGCATTTTGCCTTCCTGTTTTTGCTCACCCAGAAACGCTGGTGAAAGTAA
AAGATGCTGAAGATCAGTTGGGTGCACGAGTGGGTTACATCGAACTGGATCTCAACAGCGGTAAGATCCT
TGAGAGTTTTCGCCCCGAAGAACGTTTTCCAATGATGAGCACTTTTAAAGTTCTGCTATGTGGCGCGGTA
TTATCCCGTATTGACGCCGGGCAAGAGCAACTCGGTCGCCGCATACACTATTCTCAGAATGACTTGGTTG
AGTACTCACCAGTCACAGAAAAGCATCTTACGGATGGCATGACAGTAAGAGAATTATGCAGTGCTGCCAT
AACCATGAGTGATAACACTGCGGCCAACTTACTTCTGACAACGATCGGAGGACCGAAGGAGCTAACCGCT
TTTTTGCACAACATGGGGGATCATGTAACTCGCCTTGATCGTTGGGAACCGGAGCTGAATGAAGCCATAC
CAAACGACGAGCGTGACACCACGATGCCTGTAGCAATGGCAACAACGTTGCGCAAACTATTAACTGGCGA
ACTACTTACTCTAGCTTCCCGGCAACAATTAATAGACTGGATGGAGGCGGATAAAGTTGCAGGACCACTT
CTGCGCTCGGCCCTTCCGGCTGGCTGGTTTATTGCTGATAAATCTGGAGCCGGTGAGCGTGGGTCTCGCG
GTATCATTGCAGCACTGGGGCCAGATGGTAAGCCCTCCCGTATCGTAGTTATCTACACGACGGGGAGTCA
GGCAACTATGGATGAACGAAATAGACAGATCGCTGAGATAGGTGCCTCACTGATTAAGCATTGGTAACTG
TCAGACCAAGTTTACTCATATATACTTTAGATTGATTTAAAACTTCATTTTTAATTTAAAAGGATCTAGG
TGAAGATCCTTTTTGATAATCTCATGACCAAAATCCCTTAACGTGAGTTTTCGTTCCACTGAGCGTCAGA
CCCCGTAGAAAAGATCAAAGGATCTTCTTGAGATCCTTTTTTTCTGCGCGTAATCTGCTGCTTGCAAACA
AAAAAACCACCGCTACCAGCGGTGGTTTGTTTGCCGGATCAAGAGCTACCAACTCTTTTTCCGAAGGTAA
CTGGCTTCAGCAGAGCGCAGATACCAAATACTGTTCTTCTAGTGTAGCCGTAGTTAGGCCACCACTTCAA
GAACTCTGTAGCACCGCCTACATACCTCGCTCTGCTAATCCTGTTACCAGTGGCTGCTGCCAGTGGCGAT
AAGTCGTGTCTTACCGGGTTGGACTCAAGACGATAGTTACCGGATAAGGCGCAGCGGTCGGGCTGAACGG
GGGGTTCGTGCACACAGCCCAGCTTGGAGCGAACGACCTACACCGAACTGAGATACCTACAGCGTGAGCT
ATGAGAAAGCGCCACGCTTCCCGAAGGGAGAAAGGCGGACAGGTATCCGGTAAGCGGCAGGGTCGGAACA
GGAGAGCGCACGAGGGAGCTTCCAGGGGGAAACGCCTGGTATCTTTATAGTCCTGTCGGGTTTCGCCACC
TCTGACTTGAGCGTCGATTTTTGTGATGCTCGTCAGGGGGGCGGAGCCTATGGAAAAACGCCAGCAACGC
GGCCTTTTTACGGTTCCTGGCCTTTTGCTGGCCTTTTGCTCACATGTTCTTTCCTGCGTTATCCCCTGAT
TCTGTGGATAACCGTATTACCGCCTTTGAGTGAGCTGATACCGCTCGCCGCAGCCGAACGACCGAGCGCA
GCGAGTCAGTGAGCGAGGAAGCGGAAGAGCGCCCAATACGCAAACCGCCTCTCCCCGCGCGTTGGCCGAT
TCATTAATGCAGCTGGCACGACAGGTTTCCCGACTGGAAAGCGGGCAGTGAGCGCAACGCAATTAATGTG
AGTTAGCTCACTCATTAGGCACCCCAGGCTTTACACTTTATGCTTCCGGCTCGTATGTTGTGTGGAATTG
TGAGCGGATAACAATTTCACACAGGAAACAGCTATGACCATGATTACGCCAAGCGCGCAATTAACCCTCA
CTAAAGGGAACAAAAGCTGGAGCTGCAAGCTTAATGTAGTCTTATGCAATACTCTTGTAGTCTTGCAACA
TGGTAACGATGAGTTAGCAACATGCCTTACAAGGAGAGAAAAAGCACCGTGCATGCCGATTGGTGGAAGT
AAGGTGGTACGATCGTGCCTTATTAGGAAGGCAACAGACGGGTCTGACATGGATTGGACGAACCACTGAA
TTGCCGCATTGCAGAGATATTGTATTTAAGTGCCTAGCTCGATACATAAACGGGTCTCTCTGGTTAGACC
AGATCTGAGCCTGGGAGCTCTCTGGCTAACTAGGGAACCCACTGCTTAAGCCTCAATAAAGCTTGCCTTG
AGTGCTTCAAGTAGTGTGTGCCCGTCTGTTGTGTGACTCTGGTAACTAGAGATCCCTCAGACCCTTTTAG
TCAGTGTGGAAAATCTCTAGCAGTAGTAGTTCATGTCATCTTATTATTCAGTATTTATAACTTGCAAAGA
AATGAATATCAGAGAGTGAGAGGAACTTGTTTATTGCAGCTTATAATGGTTACAAATAAAGCAATAGCAT
CACAAATTTCACAAATAAAGCATTTTTTTCACTGCATTCTAGTTGTGGTTTGTCCAAACTCATCAATGTA
TCTTATCATGTCTGGCTCTAGCTATCCCGCCCCTAACTCCGCCCATCCCGCCCCTAACTCCGCCCAGTTC
CGCCCATTCTCCGCCCCATGGCTGACTAATTTTTTTTATTTATGCAGAGGCCGAGGCCGCCTCGGCCTCT
GAGCTATTCCAGAAGTAGTGAGGAGGCTTTTTTGGAGGCCTAGGGACGTACCCAATTCGCCCTATAGTGA
GTCGTATTACGCGCGCTCACTGGCCGTCGTTTTACAACGTCGTGACTGGGAAA
Features (pLannotate 1.2.2; 15 found; start..end, strand, type, name):
    124..552     +  rep_origin     f1 ori (sequence partly withheld): f1 bacteriophage origin of replication; arrow indicates direction of (+) strand synthesis
    605..709     +  promoter       AmpR promoter: bla
    710..1570    +  CDS            AmpR: β-lactamase; bla; confers resistance to ampicillin, carbenicillin, and related antibiotics
   1741..2329    +  rep_origin     ori: high-copy-number ColE1/pMB1/pBR322/pUC origin of replication
   2512..2604    +  CDS            lacI (fragment): lac repressor; lacI; The lac repressor binds to the lac operator to inhibit transcription in E. coli. This inhibition can be relieved by adding lactose or isopropyl-β-D-thiogalactopyranoside (IPTG).
   2617..2638    +  protein_bind   CAP binding site: CAP binding activates transcription in the presence of cAMP. E. coli catabolite activator protein
   2653..2683    +  promoter       lac promoter: promoter for the E. coli lac operon
   2691..2707    +  protein_bind   lac operator: The lac repressor binds to the lac operator to inhibit transcription in E. coli. This inhibition can be relieved by adding lactose or isopropyl-β-D-thiogalactopyranoside (IPTG). lac repressor encoded by lacI
   2752..2770    +  promoter       T3 promoter: promoter for bacteriophage T3 RNA polymerase
   2798..3024    +  promoter       RSV promoter: Rous sarcoma virus enhancer/promoter
   3025..3205    +  LTR            5' LTR (truncated): truncated 5' long terminal repeat (LTR) from HIV-1
   3277..3398    +  polyA_signal   SV40 poly(A) signal: SV40 polyadenylation signal
   3438..3573    +  rep_origin     SV40 ori: SV40 origin of replication
   3594..3612    -  promoter       T7 promoter: promoter for bacteriophage T7 RNA polymerase
   3620..119     +  CDS            lacZα (fragment) (across the origin): LacZα fragment of β-galactosidase; lacZ fragment
