>Addgene plasmid #90387 | pLminP_Luc2P_RE48 | addgene full sequence | sequence record 408885 | Addgene Partial NGS Result
GNGTTAGGGGCGGGATAGCTAGAGCCAGACATGATAAGATACATTGATGAGTTTGGACAAACCACAACTA
GAATGCAGTGAAAAAAATGCTTTATTTGTGAAATTTGTGATGCTATTGCTTTATTTGTAACCATTATAAG
CTGCAATAAACAAGTTCCTCTCACTCTCTGATATTCATTTCTTTGCAAGTTATAAATACTGAATAATAAG
ATGACATGAACTACTACTGCTAGAGATTTTCCACACTGACTAAAAGGGTCTGAGGGATCTCTAGTTACCA
GAGTCACACAACAGACGGGCACACACTACTTGAAGCACTCAAGGCAAGCTTTATTGAGGCTTAAGCAGTG
GGTTCCCTAGTTAGCCAGAGAGCTCCCAGGCTCAGATCTGGTCTAACCAGAGAGACCCAGTACAAGCAAA
AAGCAGATCTTGTCTTCGTTGGGAGTGAATTAGCCCTTCCAGTCCCCCCTTTTCTTTTAAAAAGTGGCTA
AGATCTACAGCTGCCTTGTAAGTCATTGGTCTTAAAGGTACCTTACTTGTACAGCTCGTCCATGCCGAGA
GTGATCCCGGCGGCGGTCACGAACTCCAGCAGGACCATGTGATCGCGCTTCTCGTTGGGGTCTTTGCTCA
GGGCGGACTGGGTGCTCAGGTAGTGGTTGTCGGGCAGCAGCACGGGGCCGTCGCCGATGGGGGTGTTCTG
CTGGTAGTGGTCGGCGAGCTGCACGCTGCCGTCCTCGATGTTGTGGCGGGTCTTGAAGTTCACCTTGATG
CCGTTCTTCTGCTTGTCGGCGGTGATATAGACCTTGTGGCTGTTGTAGTTGTACTCCAGCTTGTGCCCCA
GGATGTTGCCGTCCTCCTTGAAGTCGATGCCCTTCAGCTCGATGCGGTTCACCAGGGTGTCGCCCTCGAA
CTTCACCTCGGCGCGGGTCTTGTAGTTGCCGTCGTCCTTGAAGAAGATGGTGCGCTCCTGGACGTAGCCT
TCGGGCATGGCGGACTTGAAGAAGTCGTGCTGCTTCATGTGGTCGGGGTAGCGGGCGAAGCACTGCACGC
CGTAGGTGAAGGTGGTCACGAGGGTGGGCCAGGGCACGGGCAGCTTGCCGGTGGTGCAGATGAACTTCAG
GGTCAGCTTGCCGTAGGTGGCATCGCCCTCGCCCTCGCCGGACACGCTGAACTTGTGGCCGTTTACGTCG
CCGTCCAGCTCGACCAGGATGGGCACCACCCCGGTGAACAGCTCCTCGCCCTTGCTCACCATGCTAGGTG
CTGATCAGATCCGAAAATGGATATACAAGCTCCCGGGAGCTTTTTGCAAAAGCCTAGGCCTCCAAAAAAG
CCTCCTCACTACTTCTGGAATAGCTCAGAGGCAGAGGCGGCCTCGGCCTCTGCATAAATAAAAAAAATTA
GTCAGCCATGGGGCGGAGAATGGGCGGAACTGGGCGGAGTTAGGGGCGGGATGGGCGGAGTTAGGGGCGG
GACTATGGTTGCTGACTAATTGAGATGCATGCTTTGCATACTTCTGCCTGCTGGGGAGCCTGGGGACTTT
CCACACCTGGTTGCTGACTAATTGAGATGCATGCTTTGCATACTTCTGCCTGCTGGGGAGCCTGGGGACT
TTCCACACCGGTACCATCGCCAGGCGGGGAGGCGGCCCAAAGGGAGATCCGACTCGTCTGAGGGCGAAGG
CGAAGACGCGGAAGAGGCCGCAGAGCCGGCAGCAGGCCGCGGGAAGGAAGGTCCGCTGGATTGAGGGCCG
AAGGGACGTAGCAGAAGGACGTCCCGCGCAGAATCCAGGTGGCAACACAGGCGAGCAGCCATGGAAAGGA
CGTCAGCTTCCCCGACAACACCACGGAATTGTCAGTGCCCAACAGCCGAGCCCCTGTCCAGCAGCGGGCA
AGGCAGGCGGCGATGAGTTCCGCCGTGGCAATAGGGAGGGGGAAAGCGAAAGTCCCGGAAAGGAGCTGAC
AGGTGGTGGCAATGCCCCAACCAGTGGGGGTTGCGTCAGCAAACACAGTGCACACCACGCCACGTTGCCT
GACAACGGGCCACAACTCCTCATAAAGAGACAGCAACCAGGATTTATACAAGGAGGAGAAAATGAAAGCC
ATACGGGAAGCAATAGCATGATACAAAGGCATTAAAGCAGCGTATCCACATAGCGTAAAAGGAGCAACAT
AGTTAAGAATACCAGTCAATCTTTCACAAATTTTGTAATCCAGAGGTTGATTGTCGATCATTACTAACCG
GTACGCGCTGATGTCTGTAGTCACTGCTACCGTCGTAATAGCCGCAGTGACGCGTTCTAGAGTCGCGGCC
TTAGACGTTGATCCTGGCGCTGGCGCAAGCAGCAGGGTGTCTATCCATGCCGCTCTCCTGGGCGCAGCTC
ATGGGCAGGGTGCCGGCGGCCTGCTCCTCCACCTCGGGAGGGAAGCCGTGAGAATTCACGGCGATCTTGC
CGCCCTTCTTGGCCTTAATGAGAATCTCGCGGATCTTGCGGGCGTCCAACTTGCCGGTCAGTCCTTTAGG
CACCTCGTCCACGAACACAACACCACCGCGCAGCTTCTTGGCGGTTGTAACCTGGCTGGCCACATAGTCC
ACGATCTCCTTCTCGGTCATGGTTTTACCGTGTTCCAGCACGACGACTGCGGCGGGCAGCTCGCCGGCAT
CGTCGTCGGGCAGGCCGGCGACCCCGGCGTCGAAGATGTTGGGGTGTTGCAGCAGGATGCTCTCCAGTTC
GGCTGGGGCTACCTGGTAGCCCTTGTATTTGATCAGGCTCTTCAGCCGGTCCACGATGAAGAAGTGCTCG
TCCTCGTCCCAGTAGGCGATGTCGCCGCTGTGCAGCCAGCCGTCCTTGTCGATGAGAGCGTTTGTAGCCT
CGGGGTTGTTAACGTAGCCGCTCATGATCATGGGGCCACGGACGCACAGCTCGCCGCGCTGGTTCACACC
CAGTGTCTTACCGGTGTCCAAGTCCACCACCTTAGCCTCGAAGAAGGGCACCACCTTGCCTACTGCGCCA
GGCTTGTCGTCCCCTTCGGGGGTGATCAGAATGGCGCTGGTTGTTTCTGTCAGGCCGTAGCCCTGGCGGA
TGCCTGGTAGGTGGAAGCGTTTGGCCACGGCCTCACCTACCTCCTTGCTGAGCGGCGCCCCGCCGCTGGC
GATCTCGTGCAAGTTGCTTAGGTCGTACTTGTCGATGAGAGTGCTCTTAGCGAAGAAGCTAAATAGTGTG
GGCACCAGCAGGGCAGATTGAATCTTATAGTCTTGCAAGCTGCGCAAGAATAGCTCCTCCTCGAAGCGGT
ACATGAGCACGACCCGAAAGCCGCAGATCAAGTAGCCCAGCGTGGTGAACATGCCGAAGCCGTGGTGAAA
TGGCACCACGCTGAGGATAGCGGTGTCGGGGATGATCTGGTTGCCGAAGATGGGGTCGCGGGCATGACTG
AATCGGACACAAGCGGTGCGGTGCGGTAGGGCTACGCCCTTGGGCAATCCGGTACTGCCACTACTGTTCA
TGATCAGGGCGATGGTTTTGTCCCGGTCGAAGCTCTCGGGCACGAAGTCGTACTCGTTGAAGCCGGGTGG
CAAATGGGAAGTCACGAAGGTGTACATGCTTTGGAAGCCCTGGTAGTCGGTCTTGCTATCCATGATGATG
ATCTTTTGTATGATCGGTAGCTTCTTTTGCACGTTGAGGATCTTTTGCAGCCCTTTCTTGCTCACGAATA
CGACGGTGGGCTGGCTGATGCCCATGCTGTTCAGCAGCTCGCGCTCGTTGTAGATGTCGTTAGCTGGGGC
CACAGCCACACCGATGAACAGGGCACCCAACACGGGCATGAAGAACTGCAAGCTATTCTCGCTGCACACC
ACGATCCGATGGTTTGTATTCAGCCCATAGCGCTTCATAGCTTCTGCCAGCCGAACGCTCATCTCGAAGT
ACTCGGCGTAGGTAATGTCCACCTCGATATGTGCGTCGGTAAAGGCGATGGTGCCGGGCACCAGGGCGTA
GCGCTTCATGGCTTTGTGCAGCTGCTCGCCGGCGGTCCCGTCTTCGAGTGGGTAGAATGGCGCTGGGCCC
TTCTTAATGTTTTTGGCATCTTCCATGGTGGCTTTACCAACAGTACCGGATTGCCAAGCTGGAAGTCGAG
CTTCCATTATATACCCTCTAGTGTCTAAGCTTGGCCGCCGAGGCCAGATCTGTTCTCGGATCCACTTTCA
CTTCTCCACTTTCACTTCTCCACTTTCACTTCTCCACTTTCACTTCTCCACTTTCACTTCTCCACTTTCA
CTTCTCCACTTTCACTTCTCCACTTTCACTTCTCGATCCACACGCTGGTGCGATCGATAAAATTTTGAAT
TTTTGTAATTTGTTTTTGTAATTCTTTAGTTTGTATGTCTGTTGCTATTATGTCTACTATTCTTTCCCCT
GCACTGTACCCCCCAATCCCCCCTTTTCTTTTAAAAGTTAACCGATACCGTCGAGATCCGTTCACTAATC
GAATGGATCTGTCTCTGTCTCTCTCTCCACCTTCTTCTTCTATTCCTTCGGGCCTGTCGGGTCCCCTCGG
GGTTGGGAGGTGGGTCTGAAACGATAATGGTGAATATCCCTGCCTAACTCTATTCACTATAGAAAGTACA
GCAAAAACTATTCTTAAACCTACCAAGCCTCCTACTATCATTATGAATAATTTTATATACCACAGCCAAT
TTGTTATGTTAAACCAATTCCACAAACTTGCCCATTTATCTAATTCCAATAATTCTTGTTCATTCTTTTC
TTGCTGGTTTTGCGATTCTTCAATTAAGGAGTGTATTAAGCTTGTGTAATTGTTAATTTCTCTGTCCCAC
TCCATCCAGGTCGTGTGATTCCAAATCTGTTCCAGAGATTTATTACTCCAACTAGCATTCCAAGGCACAG
CAGTGGTGCAAATGAGTTTTCCAGAGCAACCCCAAATCCCCAGGAGCTGTTGATCCTTTAGGTATCTTTC
CACAGCCAGGATTCTTGCCTGGAGCTGCTTGATGCCCCAGACTGTGAGTTGCAACAGATGCTGTTGCGCC
TCAATAGCCCTCAGCAAATTGTTCTGCTGCTGCACTATACCAGACAATAATTGTCTGGCCTGTACCGTCA
GCGTCATTGACGCTGCGCCCATAGTGCTTCCTGCTGCTCCCAAGAACCCAAGGAACAAAGCTCCTATTCC
CACTGCTCTTTTTTCTCTCTGCACCACTCTTCTCTTTGCCTTGGTGGGTGCTACTCCTAATGGTTCAATT
TTTACTACTTTATATTTATATAATTCACTTCTCCAATTGTCCCTCATATCTCCTCCTCCAGGTCTGAAGA
TCAGCGGCCGCTTGCTGTGCGGTGGTCTTACTTTTGTTTTGCTCTTCCTCTATCTTGTCTAAAGCTTCCT
TGGTGTCTTTTATCTCTATCCTTTGATGCACACAATAGAGGGTTGCTACTGTATTATATAATGATCTAAG
TTCTTCTGATCCTGTCTGAAGGGATGGTTGTAGCTGTCCCAGTATTTGTCTACAGCCTTCTGATGTTTCT
AACAGGCCAGGATTAACTGCGAATCGTTCTAGCTCCCTGCTTGCCCATACTATATGTTTTAATTTATATT
TTTTCTTTCCCCCTGGCCTTAACCGAATTTTTTCCCATCGCGATCTAATTCTCCCCCGCTTAATACTGAC
GCTCTCGCACCCATCTCTCTCCTTCTAGCCTCCGCTAGTCAAAATTTTTGGCGTACTCACCAGTCGCCGC
CCCTCGCCTCTTGCCGTGCGCGCTTCAGCAAGCCGAGTCCTGCGTCGAGAGAGCTCCTCTGGTTTCCCTT
TCGCTTTCAAGTCCCTGTTCGGGCGCCACTGCTAGAGATTTTCCACACTGACTAAAAGGGTCTGAGGGAT
CTCTAGTTACCAGAGTCACACAACAGACGGGCACACACTACTTGAAGCACTCAAGGCAAGCTTTATTGAG
GCTTAAGCAGTGGGTTCCCTAGTTAGCCAGAGAGCTCCCAGGCTCAGATCTGGTCTAACCAGAGAGACCC
GTTTATGTATCGAGCTAGGCACTTAAATACAATATCTCTGCAATGCGGCAATTCAGTGGTTCGTCCAATC
CATGTCAGACCCGTCTGTTGCCTTCCTAATAAGGCACGATCGTACCACCTTACTTCCACCAATCGGCATG
CACGGTGCTTTTTCTCTCCTTGTAAGGCATGTTGCTAACTCATCGTTACCATGTTGCAAGACTACAAGAG
TATTGCATAAGACTACATTAAGCTTGCAGCTCCAGCTTTTGTTCCCTTTAGTGAGGGTTAATTGCGCGCT
TGGCGTAATCATGGTCATAGCTGTTTCCTGTGTGAAATTGTTATCCGCTCACAATTCCACACAACATACG
AGCCGGAAGNNNNNNNNNNNNNNNNNNNNNNNNNNNNNNNNNNNNNNNNNNNNNNNNNNNNNNNNNNNNN
NNNNNNNNNNNNNNNNNNNNNNNNNNNNNNNNNNNNNNNNNNNNNNNNNNNNNNNNNNN
Features (pLannotate 1.2.2; 19 found; start..end, strand, type, name):
     35..156     -  polyA_signal   SV40 poly(A) signal: SV40 polyadenylation signal
    228..461     -  LTR            3' LTR (ΔU3): self-inactivating 3' long terminal repeat (LTR) from HIV-1
    463..534     -  CDS            nef (fragment): NEF_HV1Z2 - Experimental evidence at protein level: Swiss-Prot protein existence level 1. Extracellular Nef protein targets CD4(+) T-lymphocytes for apoptosis by interacting with CXCR4 surface receptors. From Human immunodeficiency virus type 1 group M subtype D (isolate Z2/CDC-Z34) (HIV-1).
    533..1252    -  CDS            EmGFP: Emerald GFP mammalian codon-optimized
   1303..1619    -  promoter       SV40 promoter: SV40 enhancer and early promoter
   1634..2222    -  misc_feature   WPRE: woodchuck hepatitis virus posttranscriptional regulatory element
   2314..2433    -  CDS            hPEST: PEST degradation sequence from mouse ornithine decarboxylase human codon-optimized
   2437..4086    -  CDS            luciferase: firefly luciferase synthetic luc2 version of the luciferase gene
   4119..4150    -  promoter       minP: minimal TATA-box promoter with low basal activity
   4329..4446    -  misc_feature   cPPT/CTS: central polypurine tract and central termination sequence of HIV-1
   4465..4565    -  CDS            Rev (fragment): human immunodeficiency virus 1 (HIV-1) Rev protein; rev; enhances nuclear export of unspliced and incompletely spliced viral mRNAs
   4942..5175    -  misc_feature   RRE: The Rev response element (RRE) of HIV-1 allows for Rev-dependent mRNA export from the nucleus to the cytoplasm.
   5321..5684    -  CDS            HIV-1 gag (fragment): gag protein from human immunodeficiency virus 1; gag
   5668..5793    -  misc_feature   HIV-1 Ψ: packaging signal of human immunodeficiency virus type 1
   5840..6020    -  LTR            5' LTR (truncated): truncated 5' long terminal repeat (LTR) from HIV-1
   6021..6247    -  promoter       RSV promoter: Rous sarcoma virus enhancer/promoter
   6275..6293    -  promoter       T3 promoter: promoter for bacteriophage T3 RNA polymerase
   6338..6354    -  protein_bind   lac operator: The lac repressor binds to the lac operator to inhibit transcription in E. coli. This inhibition can be relieved by adding lactose or isopropyl-β-D-thiogalactopyranoside (IPTG). lac repressor encoded by lacI
   6362..6379    -  promoter       lac promoter (fragment): promoter for the E. coli lac operon
