>Addgene plasmid #90387 | pLminP_Luc2P_RE48 | addgene full sequence | sequence record 488741 | Addgene NGS Result
TGTAGTCTTATGCAATACTCTTGTAGTCTTGCAACATGGTAACGATGAGTTAGCAACATGCCTTACAAGG
AGAGAAAAAGCACCGTGCATGCCGATTGGTGGAAGTAAGGTGGTACGATCGTGCCTTATTAGGAAGGCAA
CAGACGGGTCTGACATGGATTGGACGAACCACTGAATTGCCGCATTGCAGAGATATTGTATTTAAGTGCC
TAGCTCGATACATAAACGGGTCTCTCTGGTTAGACCAGATCTGAGCCTGGGAGCTCTCTGGCTAACTAGG
GAACCCACTGCTTAAGCCTCAATAAAGCTTGCCTTGAGTGCTTCAAGTAGTGTGTGCCCGTCTGTTGTGT
GACTCTGGTAACTAGAGATCCCTCAGACCCTTTTAGTCAGTGTGGAAAATCTCTAGCAGTGGCGCCCGAA
CAGGGACTTGAAAGCGAAAGGGAAACCAGAGGAGCTCTCTCGACGCAGGACTCGGCTTGCTGAAGCGCGC
ACGGCAAGAGGCGAGGGGCGGCGACTGGTGAGTACGCCAAAAATTTTGACTAGCGGAGGCTAGAAGGAGA
GAGATGGGTGCGAGAGCGTCAGTATTAAGCGGGGGAGAATTAGATCGCGATGGGAAAAAATTCGGTTAAG
GCCAGGGGGAAAGAAAAAATATAAATTAAAACATATAGTATGGGCAAGCAGGGAGCTAGAACGATTCGCA
GTTAATCCTGGCCTGTTAGAAACATCAGAAGGCTGTAGACAAATACTGGGACAGCTACAACCATCCCTTC
AGACAGGATCAGAAGAACTTAGATCATTATATAATACAGTAGCAACCCTCTATTGTGTGCATCAAAGGAT
AGAGATAAAAGACACCAAGGAAGCTTTAGACAAGATAGAGGAAGAGCAAAACAAAAGTAAGACCACCGCA
CAGCAAGCGGCCGCTGATCTTCAGACCTGGAGGAGGAGATATGAGGGACAATTGGAGAAGTGAATTATAT
AAATATAAAGTAGTAAAAATTGAACCATTAGGAGTAGCACCCACCAAGGCAAAGAGAAGAGTGGTGCAGA
GAGAAAAAAGAGCAGTGGGAATAGGAGCTTTGTTCCTTGGGTTCTTGGGAGCAGCAGGAAGCACTATGGG
CGCAGCGTCAATGACGCTGACGGTACAGGCCAGACAATTATTGTCTGGTATAGTGCAGCAGCAGAACAAT
TTGCTGAGGGCTATTGAGGCGCAACAGCATCTGTTGCAACTCACAGTCTGGGGCATCAAGCAGCTCCAGG
CAAGAATCCTGGCTGTGGAAAGATACCTAAAGGATCAACAGCTCCTGGGGATTTGGGGTTGCTCTGGAAA
ACTCATTTGCACCACTGCTGTGCCTTGGAATGCTAGTTGGAGTAATAAATCTCTGGAACAGATTTGGAAT
CACACGACCTGGATGGAGTGGGACAGAGAAATTAACAATTACACAAGCTTAATACACTCCTTAATTGAAG
AATCGCAAAACCAGCAAGAAAAGAATGAACAAGAATTATTGGAATTAGATAAATGGGCAAGTTTGTGGAA
TTGGTTTAACATAACAAATTGGCTGTGGTATATAAAATTATTCATAATGATAGTAGGAGGCTTGGTAGGT
TTAAGAATAGTTTTTGCTGTACTTTCTATAGTGAATAGAGTTAGGCAGGGATATTCACCATTATCGTTTC
AGACCCACCTCCCAACCCCGAGGGGACCCGACAGGCCCGAAGGAATAGAAGAAGAAGGTGGAGAGAGAGA
CAGAGACAGATCCATTCGATTAGTGAACGGATCTCGACGGTATCGGTTAACTTTTAAAAGAAAAGGGGGG
ATTGGGGGGTACAGTGCAGGGGAAAGAATAGTAGACATAATAGCAACAGACATACAAACTAAAGAATTAC
AAAAACAAATTACAAAAATTCAAAATTTTATCGATCGCACCAGCGTGTGGATCGAGAAGTGAAAGTGGAG
AAGTGAAAGTGGAGAAGTGAAAGTGGAGAAGTGAAAGTGGAGAAGTGAAAGTGGAGAAGTGAAAGTGGAG
AAGTGAAAGTGGAGAAGTGAAAGTGGATCCGAGAACAGATCTGGCCTCGGCGGCCAAGCTTAGACACTAG
AGGGTATATAATGGAAGCTCGACTTCCAGCTTGGCAATCCGGTACTGTTGGTAAAGCCACCATGGAAGAT
GCCAAAAACATTAAGAAGGGCCCAGCGCCATTCTACCCACTCGAAGACGGGACCGCCGGCGAGCAGCTGC
ACAAAGCCATGAAGCGCTACGCCCTGGTGCCCGGCACCATCGCCTTTACCGACGCACATATCGAGGTGGA
CATTACCTACGCCGAGTACTTCGAGATGAGCGTTCGGCTGGCAGAAGCTATGAAGCGCTATGGGCTGAAT
ACAAACCATCGGATCGTGGTGTGCAGCGAGAATAGCTTGCAGTTCTTCATGCCCGTGTTGGGTGCCCTGT
TCATCGGTGTGGCTGTGGCCCCAGCTAACGACATCTACAACGAGCGCGAGCTGCTGAACAGCATGGGCAT
CAGCCAGCCCACCGTCGTATTCGTGAGCAAGAAAGGGCTGCAAAAGATCCTCAACGTGCAAAAGAAGCTA
CCGATCATACAAAAGATCATCATCATGGATAGCAAGACCGACTACCAGGGCTTCCAAAGCATGTACACCT
TCGTGACTTCCCATTTGCCACCCGGCTTCAACGAGTACGACTTCGTGCCCGAGAGCTTCGACCGGGACAA
AACCATCGCCCTGATCATGAACAGTAGTGGCAGTACCGGATTGCCCAAGGGCGTAGCCCTACCGCACCGC
ACCGCTTGTGTCCGATTCAGTCATGCCCGCGACCCCATCTTCGGCAACCAGATCATCCCCGACACCGCTA
TCCTCAGCGTGGTGCCATTTCACCACGGCTTCGGCATGTTCACCACGCTGGGCTACTTGATCTGCGGCTT
TCGGGTCGTGCTCATGTACCGCTTCGAGGAGGAGCTATTCTTGCGCAGCTTGCAAGACTATAAGATTCAA
TCTGCCCTGCTGGTGCCCACACTATTTAGCTTCTTCGCTAAGAGCACTCTCATCGACAAGTACGACCTAA
GCAACTTGCACGAGATCGCCAGCGGCGGGGCGCCGCTCAGCAAGGAGGTAGGTGAGGCCGTGGCCAAACG
CTTCCACCTACCAGGCATCCGCCAGGGCTACGGCCTGACAGAAACAACCAGCGCCATTCTGATCACCCCC
GAAGGGGACGACAAGCCTGGCGCAGTAGGCAAGGTGGTGCCCTTCTTCGAGGCTAAGGTGGTGGACTTGG
ACACCGGTAAGACACTGGGTGTGAACCAGCGCGGCGAGCTGTGCGTCCGTGGCCCCATGATCATGAGCGG
CTACGTTAACAACCCCGAGGCTACAAACGCTCTCATCGACAAGGACGGCTGGCTGCACAGCGGCGACATC
GCCTACTGGGACGAGGACGAGCACTTCTTCATCGTGGACCGGCTGAAGAGCCTGATCAAATACAAGGGCT
ACCAGGTAGCCCCAGCCGAACTGGAGAGCATCCTGCTGCAACACCCCAACATCTTCGACGCCGGGGTCGC
CGGCCTGCCCGACGACGATGCCGGCGAGCTGCCCGCCGCAGTCGTCGTGCTGGAACACGGTAAAACCATG
ACCGAGAAGGAGATCGTGGACTATGTGGCCAGCCAGGTTACAACCGCCAAGAAGCTGCGCGGTGGTGTTG
TGTTCGTGGACGAGGTGCCTAAAGGACTGACCGGCAAGTTGGACGCCCGCAAGATCCGCGAGATTCTCAT
TAAGGCCAAGAAGGGCGGCAAGATCGCCGTGAATTCTCACGGCTTCCCTCCCGAGGTGGAGGAGCAGGCC
GCCGGCACCCTGCCCATGAGCTGCGCCCAGGAGAGCGGCATGGATAGACACCCTGCTGCTTGCGCCAGCG
CCAGGATCAACGTCTAAGGCCGCGACTCTAGAACGCGTCACTGCGGCTTAGGGTATAAGAGCAGTGACTA
CAGACATCAGCGCGTACCGGTTAGTAATGATCGACAATCAACCTCTGGATTACAAAATTTGTGAAAGATT
GACTGGTATTCTTAACTATGTTGCTCCTTTTACGCTATGTGGATACGCTGCTTTAATGCCTTTGTATCAT
GCTATTGCTTCCCGTATGGCTTTCATTTTCTCCTCCTTGTATAAATCCTGGTTGCTGTCTCTTTATGAGG
AGTTGTGGCCCGTTGTCAGGCAACGTGGCGTGGTGTGCACTGTGTTTGCTGACGCAACCCCCACTGGTTG
GGGCATTGCCACCACCTGTCAGCTCCTTTCCGGGACTTTCGCTTTCCCCCTCCCTATTGCCACGGCGGAA
CTCATCGCCGCCTGCCTTGCCCGCTGCTGGACAGGGGCTCGGCTGTTGGGCACTGACAATTCCGTGGTGT
TGTCGGGGAAGCTGACGTCCTTTCCATGGCTGCTCGCCTGTGTTGCCACCTGGATTCTGCGCGGGACGTC
CTTCTGCTACGTCCCTTCGGCCCTCAATCCAGCGGACCTTCCTTCCCGCGGCCTGCTGCCGGCTCTGCGG
CCTCTTCCGCGTCTTCGCCTTCGCCCTCAGACGAGTCGGATCTCCCTTTGGGCCGCCTCCCCGCCTGGCG
ATGGTACCGGTGTGGAAAGTCCCCAGGCTCCCCAGCAGGCAGAAGTATGCAAAGCATGCATCTCAATTAG
TCAGCAACCAGGTGTGGAAAGTCCCCAGGCTCCCCAGCAGGCAGAAGTATGCAAAGCATGCATCTCAATT
AGTCAGCAACCATAGTCCCGCCCCTAACTCCGCCCATCCCGCCCCTAACTCCGCCCAGTTCCGCCCATTC
TCCGCCCCATGGCTGACTAATTTTTTTTATTTATGCAGAGGCCGAGGCCGCCTCTGCCTCTGAGCTATTC
CAGAAGTAGTGAGGAGGCTTTTTTGGAGGCCTAGGCTTTTGCAAAAAGCTCCCGGGAGCTTGTATATCCA
TTTTCGGATCTGATCAGCACCTAGCATGGTGAGCAAGGGCGAGGAGCTGTTCACCGGGGTGGTGCCCATC
CTGGTCGAGCTGGACGGCGACGTAAACGGCCACAAGTTCAGCGTGTCCGGCGAGGGCGAGGGCGATGCCA
CCTACGGCAAGCTGACCCTGAAGTTCATCTGCACCACCGGCAAGCTGCCCGTGCCCTGGCCCACCCTCGT
GACCACCTTCACCTACGGCGTGCAGTGCTTCGCCCGCTACCCCGACCACATGAAGCAGCACGACTTCTTC
AAGTCCGCCATGCCCGAAGGCTACGTCCAGGAGCGCACCATCTTCTTCAAGGACGACGGCAACTACAAGA
CCCGCGCCGAGGTGAAGTTCGAGGGCGACACCCTGGTGAACCGCATCGAGCTGAAGGGCATCGACTTCAA
GGAGGACGGCAACATCCTGGGGCACAAGCTGGAGTACAACTACAACAGCCACAAGGTCTATATCACCGCC
GACAAGCAGAAGAACGGCATCAAGGTGAACTTCAAGACCCGCCACAACATCGAGGACGGCAGCGTGCAGC
TCGCCGACCACTACCAGCAGAACACCCCCATCGGCGACGGCCCCGTGCTGCTGCCCGACAACCACTACCT
GAGCACCCAGTCCGCCCTGAGCAAAGACCCCAACGAGAAGCGCGATCACATGGTCCTGCTGGAGTTCGTG
ACCGCCGCCGGGATCACTCTCGGCATGGACGAGCTGTACAAGTAAGGTACCTTTAAGACCAATGACTTAC
AAGGCAGCTGTAGATCTTAGCCACTTTTTAAAAGAAAAGGGGGGACTGGAAGGGCTAATTCACTCCCAAC
GAAGACAAGATCTGCTTTTTGCTTGTACTGGGTCTCTCTGGTTAGACCAGATCTGAGCCTGGGAGCTCTC
TGGCTAACTAGGGAACCCACTGCTTAAGCCTCAATAAAGCTTGCCTTGAGTGCTTCAAGTAGTGTGTGCC
CGTCTGTTGTGTGACTCTGGTAACTAGAGATCCCTCAGACCCTTTTAGTCAGTGTGGAAAATCTCTAGCA
GTAGTAGTTCATGTCATCTTATTATTCAGTATTTATAACTTGCAAAGAAATGAATATCAGAGAGTGAGAG
GAACTTGTTTATTGCAGCTTATAATGGTTACAAATAAAGCAATAGCATCACAAATTTCACAAATAAAGCA
TTTTTTTCACTGCATTCTAGTTGTGGTTTGTCCAAACTCATCAATGTATCTTATCATGTCTGGCTCTAGC
TATCCCGCCCCTAACTCCGCCCATCCCGCCCCTAACTCCGCCCAGTTCCGCCCATTCTCCGCCCCATGGC
TGACTAATTTTTTTTATTTATGCAGAGGCCGAGGCCGCCTCGGCCTCTGAGCTATTCCAGAAGTAGTGAG
GAGGCTTTTTTGGAGGCCTAGGGACGTACCCAATTCGCCCTATAGTGAGTCGTATTACGCGCGCTCACTG
GCCGTCGTTTTACAACGTCGTGACTGGGAAAACCCTGGCGTTACCCAACTTAATCGCCTTGCAGCACATC
CCCCTTTCGCCAGCTGGCGTAATAGCGAAGAGGCCCGCACCGATCGCCCTTCCCAACAGTTGCGCAGCCT
GAATGGCGAATGGG
[124 nt withheld, positions 6595-6718]
C
[91 nt withheld, positions 6720-6810]
A
[49 nt withheld, positions 6812-6860]
CCTTTGACGTTGGAGTCCACGTTCTTT
[37 nt withheld, positions 6888-6924]
ACCCTATCTCGGTCTATTCTTTTGATTTATAAGGGATTTTGCCGATTTCGGCCTATTGGTTAAAAAATGA
GCTGATTTAACAAAAATTTAACGCGAATTTTAACAAAATATTAACGCTTACAATTTAGGTGGCACTTTTC
GGGGAAATGTGCGCGGAACCCCTATTTGTTTATTTTTCTAAATACATTCAAATATGTATCCGCTCATGAG
ACAATAACCCTGATAAATGCTTCAATAATATTGAAAAAGGAAGAGTATGAGTATTCAACATTTCCGTGTC
GCCCTTATTCCCTTTTTTGCGGCATTTTGCCTTCCTGTTTTTGCTCACCCAGAAACGCTGGTGAAAGTAA
AAGATGCTGAAGATCAGTTGGGTGCACGAGTGGGTTACATCGAACTGGATCTCAACAGCGGTAAGATCCT
TGAGAGTTTTCGCCCCGAAGAACGTTTTCCAATGATGAGCACTTTTAAAGTTCTGCTATGTGGCGCGGTA
TTATCCCGTATTGACGCCGGGCAAGAGCAACTCGGTCGCCGCATACACTATTCTCAGAATGACTTGGTTG
AGTACTCACCAGTCACAGAAAAGCATCTTACGGATGGCATGACAGTAAGAGAATTATGCAGTGCTGCCAT
AACCATGAGTGATAACACTGCGGCCAACTTACTTCTGACAACGATCGGAGGACCGAAGGAGCTAACCGCT
TTTTTGCACAACATGGGGGATCATGTAACTCGCCTTGATCGTTGGGAACCGGAGCTGAATGAAGCCATAC
CAAACGACGAGCGTGACACCACGATGCCTGTAGCAATGGCAACAACGTTGCGCAAACTATTAACTGGCGA
ACTACTTACTCTAGCTTCCCGGCAACAATTAATAGACTGGATGGAGGCGGATAAAGTTGCAGGACCACTT
CTGCGCTCGGCCCTTCCGGCTGGCTGGTTTATTGCTGATAAATCTGGAGCCGGTGAGCGTGGGTCTCGCG
GTATCATTGCAGCACTGGGGCCAGATGGTAAGCCCTCCCGTATCGTAGTTATCTACACGACGGGGAGTCA
GGCAACTATGGATGAACGAAATAGACAGATCGCTGAGATAGGTGCCTCACTGATTAAGCATTGGTAACTG
TCAGACCAAGTTTACTCATATATACTTTAGATTGATTTAAAACTTCATTTTTAATTTAAAAGGATCTAGG
TGAAGATCCTTTTTGATAATCTCATGACCAAAATCCCTTAACGTGAGTTTTCGTTCCACTGAGCGTCAGA
CCCCGTAGAAAAGATCAAAGGATCTTCTTGAGATCCTTTTTTTCTGCGCGTAATCTGCTGCTTGCAAACA
AAAAAACCACCGCTACCAGCGGTGGTTTGTTTGCCGGATCAAGAGCTACCAACTCTTTTTCCGAAGGTAA
CTGGCTTCAGCAGAGCGCAGATACCAAATACTGTTCTTCTAGTGTAGCCGTAGTTAGGCCACCACTTCAA
GAACTCTGTAGCACCGCCTACATACCTCGCTCTGCTAATCCTGTTACCAGTGGCTGCTGCCAGTGGCGAT
AAGTCGTGTCTTACCGGGTTGGACTCAAGACGATAGTTACCGGATAAGGCGCAGCGGTCGGGCTGAACGG
GGGGTTCGTGCACACAGCCCAGCTTGGAGCGAACGACCTACACCGAACTGAGATACCTACAGCGTGAGCT
ATGAGAAAGCGCCACGCTTCCCGAAGGGAGAAAGGCGGACAGGTATCCGGTAAGCGGCAGGGTCGGAACA
GGAGAGCGCACGAGGGAGCTTCCAGGGGGAAACGCCTGGTATCTTTATAGTCCTGTCGGGTTTCGCCACC
TCTGACTTGAGCGTCGATTTTTGTGATGCTCGTCAGGGGGGCGGAGCCTATGGAAAAACGCCAGCAACGC
GGCCTTTTTACGGTTCCTGGCCTTTTGCTGGCCTTTTGCTCACATGTTCTTTCCTGCGTTATCCCCTGAT
TCTGTGGATAACCGTATTACCGCCTTTGAGTGAGCTGATACCGCTCGCCGCAGCCGAACGACCGAGCGCA
GCGAGTCAGTGAGCGAGGAAGCGGAAGAGCGCCCAATACGCAAACCGCCTCTCCCCGCGCGTTGGCCGAT
TCATTAATGCAGCTGGCACGACAGGTTTCCCGACTGGAAAGCGGGCAGTGAGCGCAACGCAATTAATGTG
AGTTAGCTCACTCATTAGGCACCCCAGGCTTTACACTTTATGCTTCCGGCTCGTATGTTGTGTGGAATTG
TGAGCGGATAACAATTTCACACAGGAAACAGCTATGACCATGATTACGCCAAGCGCGCAATTAACCCTCA
CTAAAGGGAACAAAAGCTGGAGCTGCAAGCTTAA
Features (pLannotate 1.2.2; 28 found; start..end, strand, type, name):
      1..227     +  promoter       RSV promoter: Rous sarcoma virus enhancer/promoter
    228..408     +  LTR            5' LTR (truncated): truncated 5' long terminal repeat (LTR) from HIV-1
    455..580     +  misc_feature   HIV-1 Ψ: packaging signal of human immunodeficiency virus type 1
    564..927     +  CDS            HIV-1 gag (fragment): gag protein from human immunodeficiency virus 1; gag
   1073..1306    +  misc_feature   RRE: The Rev response element (RRE) of HIV-1 allows for Rev-dependent mRNA export from the nucleus to the cytoplasm.
   1683..1783    +  CDS            Rev (fragment): human immunodeficiency virus 1 (HIV-1) Rev protein; rev; enhances nuclear export of unspliced and incompletely spliced viral mRNAs
   1802..1919    +  misc_feature   cPPT/CTS: central polypurine tract and central termination sequence of HIV-1
   2098..2129    +  promoter       minP: minimal TATA-box promoter with low basal activity
   2162..3811    +  CDS            luciferase: firefly luciferase synthetic luc2 version of the luciferase gene
   3815..3934    +  CDS            hPEST: PEST degradation sequence from mouse ornithine decarboxylase human codon-optimized
   4026..4614    +  misc_feature   WPRE: woodchuck hepatitis virus posttranscriptional regulatory element
   4629..4945    +  promoter       SV40 promoter: SV40 enhancer and early promoter
   4996..5715    +  CDS            EmGFP: Emerald GFP mammalian codon-optimized
   5714..5785    +  CDS            nef (fragment): NEF_HV1Z2 - Experimental evidence at protein level: Swiss-Prot protein existence level 1. Extracellular Nef protein targets CD4(+) T-lymphocytes for apoptosis by interacting with CXCR4 surface receptors. From Human immunodeficiency virus type 1 group M subtype D (isolate Z2/CDC-Z34) (HIV-1).
   5787..6020    +  LTR            3' LTR (ΔU3): self-inactivating 3' long terminal repeat (LTR) from HIV-1
   6092..6213    +  polyA_signal   SV40 poly(A) signal: SV40 polyadenylation signal
   6253..6388    +  rep_origin     SV40 ori: SV40 origin of replication
   6409..6427    -  promoter       T7 promoter: promoter for bacteriophage T7 RNA polymerase
   6435..6590    +  CDS            lacZα (fragment): LacZα fragment of β-galactosidase; lacZ fragment
   6595..7023    +  rep_origin     f1 ori (sequence partly withheld): f1 bacteriophage origin of replication; arrow indicates direction of (+) strand synthesis
   7076..7180    +  promoter       AmpR promoter: bla
   7181..8041    +  CDS            AmpR: β-lactamase; bla; confers resistance to ampicillin, carbenicillin, and related antibiotics
   8212..8800    +  rep_origin     ori: high-copy-number ColE1/pMB1/pBR322/pUC origin of replication
   8983..9075    +  CDS            lacI (fragment): lac repressor; lacI; The lac repressor binds to the lac operator to inhibit transcription in E. coli. This inhibition can be relieved by adding lactose or isopropyl-β-D-thiogalactopyranoside (IPTG).
   9088..9109    +  protein_bind   CAP binding site: CAP binding activates transcription in the presence of cAMP. E. coli catabolite activator protein
   9124..9154    +  promoter       lac promoter: promoter for the E. coli lac operon
   9162..9178    +  protein_bind   lac operator: The lac repressor binds to the lac operator to inhibit transcription in E. coli. This inhibition can be relieved by adding lactose or isopropyl-β-D-thiogalactopyranoside (IPTG). lac repressor encoded by lacI
   9223..9241    +  promoter       T3 promoter: promoter for bacteriophage T3 RNA polymerase
