[The description below was written by a language model from this plasmid's Addgene catalogue record and pLannotate feature annotations shown in this document.]
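Description:
pLminP_Luc2P_RE48 is a lentiviral transcriptional reporter built on the pLenti7.3 backbone and designed to read out IRF3/IRF7 activity, i.e. the viral response pathway. It is propagated in E. coli through a high-copy ColE1/pUC origin with ampicillin resistance (AmpR), and also carries an f1 origin and leftover lac/T7/T3 cloning-vector elements. The viral portion has a third-generation-style layout: an RSV promoter fused to a truncated HIV-1 5' LTR drives genomic RNA production, followed by the Ψ packaging signal, a gag fragment, the RRE for Rev-dependent export, and the cPPT/CTS. A self-inactivating ΔU3 3' LTR closes the transfer cassette, with an SV40 poly(A) signal and SV40 origin downstream.

The reporter cassette sits after the cPPT. The catalogue lists the promoter as IRF3/IRF7. The annotation identifies only a minimal TATA-box promoter (minP) with low basal activity, preceded by an unannotated stretch where the IRF3/IRF7 response element presumably lies, although this element is not explicitly mapped. minP drives the synthetic firefly luciferase luc2 fused to an hPEST degradation sequence (Luc2P, derived from a pGL4.29 reporter vector). The PEST sequence shortens protein half-life so that signal tracks changes in transcription more closely. A WPRE follows to enhance transcript expression. A separate SV40 promoter drives Emerald GFP, which serves as the marker for identifying or sorting transduced cells, as no mammalian drug-resistance gene is present.

The two sequenced records (9,268 nt each) are essentially identical apart from a two-base offset and how the 3' LTR is labelled. Both are slightly shorter than the stated total size of 9,293 bp. The associated work concerns pathway activity inference.
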