Addgene plasmid #90387: pLminP_Luc2P_RE48
Purpose: IRF3/IRF7 - viral response gene reporter
Depositing lab: Ramnik Xavier. Depositing organization: Broad Institute. Publication: Simultaneous Pathway Activity Inference and Gene Expression Analysis Using RNA Sequencing. O'Connell DJ, Kolde R, Sooknah M, Graham DB, Sundberg TB, Latorre IJ, Mikkelsen TS, Xavier RJ. Cell Syst. 2016 May 25;2(5):323-34. doi: 10.1016/j.cels.2016.04.011. Epub 2016 May 19. PubMed 27211859.
Backbone
  Vector backbone: pLenti7.3
  Backbone manufacturer: Thermo Fisher
  Backbone size w/o insert (bp): 7251
  Total vector size (bp): 9293
  Vector type: Lentiviral
  Selectable markers: eGFP
Growth in bacteria
  Bacterial resistance: Ampicillin, 100 μg/mL
  Growth temperature: 37°C
  Growth strain: NEB Stable
  Growth instructions: Screen multiple colonies
  Copy number: High Copy
Gene/Insert
  Gene/Insert name: Firefly luciferase (alt name: Luc2P)
  Species: P. pyralis
  Insert size (bp): 1776
  Promoter: IRF3/IRF7
  Cloning method: Gibson Cloning
  Sequencing primers: 5′ GGTACAGTGCAGGGGAAAGA
Resource information
  A portion of this plasmid was derived from a plasmid made by: pGL4.29 reporter vector (Promega)
Terms and licenses: Academic/Nonprofit Terms; Industry Terms: Not Available to Industry
How to cite: pLminP_Luc2P_RE48 was a gift from Ramnik Xavier (Addgene plasmid # 90387 ; http://n2t.net/addgene:90387 ; RRID:Addgene_90387)
